Addgene plasmid #91199: pTRANS_101
Purpose: (Empty Backbone) Transformation, Type: non-T-DNA, Plant Selection: none, Viral Replication: BeYDV
Depositing lab: Daniel Voytas. Depositing organization: University of Minnesota. Publication: A multi-purpose toolkit to enable advanced genome engineering in plants. Cermak T, Curtin SJ, Gil-Humanes J, Cegan R, Kono TJY, Konecna E, Belanto JJ, Starker CG, Mathre JW, Greenstein RL, Voytas DF. Plant Cell. 2017 May 18. pii: tpc.00922.2016. doi: 10.1105/tpc.16.00922. PubMed 28522548.
Backbone
  Vector backbone: pTRANS_100
  Vector type: Plant Expression
Growth in bacteria
  Bacterial resistance: Spectinomycin, 50 μg/mL
  Growth temperature: 37°C
  Growth strain: ccdB Survival
  Copy number: High Copy
Gene/Insert
  Gene/Insert name: None
Terms and licenses: Academic/Nonprofit Terms; Industry Terms: Not Available to Industry
How to cite: pTRANS_101 was a gift from Daniel Voytas (Addgene plasmid # 91199 ; http://n2t.net/addgene:91199 ; RRID:Addgene_91199)
