[The description below was written by a language model from this plasmid's Addgene catalogue record and pLannotate feature annotations shown in this document.]
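Description:
pTRANS_101 is an empty plant transformation backbone derived from pTRANS_100 and belonging to a modular plant genome-engineering toolkit. It is catalogued as a non-T-DNA vector, so it lacks Agrobacterium transfer borders and is presumably meant for direct DNA delivery rather than Agrobacterium-mediated transfer, although the record does not name a delivery method. It carries no plant selectable marker. In E. coli it replicates from a high-copy ColE1/pUC-type origin and is selected with spectinomycin through an aadA (SmR) gene. That gene sits downstream of a class 1 integron Pc promoter fragment and a short remnant of a gentamicin resistance gene.

The distinguishing feature is a set of bean yellow dwarf virus (BeYDV) replicon elements. The annotation shows a complete RepA reading frame on the reverse strand. It also shows two short movement-protein fragments, one upstream of the cloning cassette and one beyond RepA. These fragments probably mark duplicated viral intergenic regions that bracket the replicon. In geminiviral replicon vectors of this type, the viral replication proteins release and amplify the flanked segment as a circular episome in plant cells, raising the copy number of whatever cargo is installed.

The cargo position is occupied by a standard negative-selection stuffer: attR1 and attR2 sites flanking a chloramphenicol resistance gene (CmR), a ccdA fragment and the ccdB gyrase toxin. This explains the need for a ccdB-tolerant propagation strain. Replacing the cassette with assembled expression modules removes ccdB, giving counter-selection for correct clones in ordinary strains. No plant promoter, terminator or insert is annotated, consistent with its role as a destination vector, typically for nuclease, guide RNA or donor template cassettes.
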