Features (pLannotate 1.2.2; 14 found; start..end, strand, type, name):
     53..641     +  rep_origin     ori: high-copy-number ColE1/pMB1/pBR322/pUC origin of replication
   1175..1231    +  CDS            MP_BEYDV (fragment): Protein inferred from homology: Swiss-Prot protein existence level 3. Involved in the viral transport within, and between cells. From Bean yellow dwarf virus (BeYDV).
   1254..1378    +  protein_bind   attR1: mutant version of attR; recombination site for the Gateway® LR reaction LR Clonase™
   1403..1433    +  promoter       lac UV5 promoter: E. coli lac promoter with an "up" mutation
   1457..1486    +  promoter       cat promoter (fragment): promoter of the E. coli cat gene encoding chloramphenicol acetyltransferase
   1487..2167    +  CDS            CmR: chloramphenicol acetyltransferase confers resistance to chloramphenicol
   2324..2482    +  CDS            ccdA (fragment): CCDA_ECO57 - Also known as H, letA. Experimental evidence at protein level: Swiss-Prot protein existence level 1. Antitoxin component of a type II toxin-antitoxin (TA) system which inhibits the post-segregational killing (PSK) of plasmid-free cells, also referred to as a plasmid addiction system. Binds to and blocks the activity of CcdB; will also remove bound CcdB protein from the CcdB-GyrA complex by forming a CcdA-CcdB complex, a process termed rejuvenation. Functions as a transcriptional corepressor for the ccdAB operon, repression also requires CcdB (By similarity). From Escherichia coli
   2487..2792    +  CDS            ccdB: CcdB, a bacterial toxin that poisons DNA gyrase; ccdB; Plasmids containing the ccdB gene cannot be propagated in standard E. coli strains.
   2833..2957    -  protein_bind   attR2: mutant version of attR; recombination site for the Gateway® LR reaction LR Clonase™
   3391..4266    -  CDS            REPA_BEYDV: Experimental evidence at protein level: Swiss-Prot protein existence level 1. Implicated in enhancement of V-sense gene expression. Acts a an inhibitor of C-sense gene transcription. From Bean yellow dwarf virus (BeYDV).
   4561..4641    +  CDS            MP_BEYDV (fragment): Protein inferred from homology: Swiss-Prot protein existence level 3. Involved in the viral transport within, and between cells. From Bean yellow dwarf virus (BeYDV).
   4725..4748    +  promoter       Pc promoter (fragment): intI1 (promoter lies within the coding sequence); class 1 integron promoter
   4924..4980    +  CDS            GmR (fragment): gentamycin acetyltransferase; aacC1; confers resistance to gentamycin
   4987..5778    +  CDS            SmR: aminoglycoside adenylyltransferase (Murphy, 1985); aadA; confers resistance to spectinomycin and streptomycin
>Addgene plasmid #91199 | pTRANS_101 | addgene full sequence | sequence record 375939 | Addgene NGS Result
ACGCGTCGTTCCACTGAGCGTCAGACCCCGTAGAAAAGATCAAAGGATCTTCTTGAGATCCTTTTTTTCT
GCGCGTAATCTGCTGCTTGCAAACAAAAAAACCACCGCTACCAGCGGTGGTTTGTTTGCCGGATCAAGAG
CTACCAACTCTTTTTCCGAAGGTAACTGGCTTCAGCAGAGCGCAGATACCAAATACTGTTCTTCTAGTGT
AGCCGTAGTTAGGCCACCACTTCAAGAACTCTGTAGCACCGCCTACATACCTCGCTCTGCTAATCCTGTT
ACCAGTGGCTGCTGCCAGTGGCGATAAGTCGTGTCTTACCGGGTTGGACTCAAGACGATAGTTACCGGAT
AAGGCGCAGCGGTCGGGCTGAACGGGGGGTTCGTGCACACAGCCCAGCTTGGAGCGAACGACCTACACCG
AACTGAGATACCTACAGCGTGAGCTATGAGAAAGCGCCACGCTTCCCGAAGGGAGAAAGGCGGACAGGTA
TCCGGTAAGCGGCAGGGTCGGAACAGGAGAGCGCACGAGGGAGCTTCCAGGGGGAAACGCCTGGTATCTT
TATAGTCCTGTCGGGTTTCGCCACCTCTGACTTGAGCGTCGATTTTTGTGATGCTCGTCAGGGGGGCGGA
GCCTATGGAAAAACGCCAGCAACGCGGCCTTTTTACGGTTCCTGGCCTTTTGCTGGCCTTTTGCTCACAT
GTTCTTTCCTGCGTTATCCCCTGATTCTGTGGATAACCGTATTACCGCCTTTGAGTGAGCTGATACCGCT
CGCCGCAGCCGAACGACCGAGCGCAGCGAGTCAGTGAGCGAGGAAGCGGGAGAGCGCCCATATGCGCACT
CCTCGCATGCCTCAAAGTTTAACGCGTTAGCAGAAGGCATGTTGTTGTGACTCCGAGGGGTTGCCTCAAA
CTCTATCTTATAACCGGCGTGGAGGCATGGAGGCAGGGGTATTTTGGTCATTTTAATAGATAGTGGAAAA
TGACGTGGAATTTACTTAAAGACGAAGTCTTTGCGACAAGGGGGGGCCCACGCCGAATTTAATATTACCG
GCGTGGCCCCCCCTTATCGCGAGTGCTTTAGCACGAGCGGTCCAGATTTAAAGTAGAAAATTTCCCGCCC
ACTAGGGTTAAAGGTGTTCACACTATAAAAGCATATACGATGTGATGGTATTTGATGGAGCGTATATTGT
ATCAGGTATTTCCGTTGGATACGAATTATTCGTACGACCCTCGGTACCGATCAAAAGCAGGTGACAAGTT
TGTACAAAAAAGCTGAACGAGAAACGTAAAATGATATAAATATCAATATATTAAATTAGATTTTGCATAA
AAAACAGACTACATAATACTGTAAAACACAACATATCCAGTCACTATGGCGGCCGCATTAGGCACCCCAG
GCTTTACACTTTATGCTTCCGGCTCGTATAATGTGTGGATTTTGAGTTAGGATCCGTCGAGATTTTCAGG
AGCTAAGGAAGCTAAAATGGAGAAAAAAATCACTGGATATACCACCGTTGATATATCCCAATGGCATCGT
AAAGAACATTTTGAGGCATTTCAGTCAGTCGCTCAATGTACCTATAACCAGACCGTTCAGCTGGATATTA
CGGCCTTTTTAAAGACCGTAAAGAAAAATAAGCACAAGTTTTATCCGGCCTTTATTCACATTCTTGCCCG
CCTGATGAATGCTCATCCGGAATTCCGTATGGCAATGAAAGACGGTGAGCTGGTGATATGGGATAGTGTT
CACCCTTGTTACACCGTTTTCCATGAGCAAACTGAAACGTTTTCATCGCTCTGGAGTGAATACCACGACG
ATTTCCGGCAGTTTCTACACATATATTCGCAAGATGTGGCGTGTTACGGTGAAAACCTGGCCTATTTCCC
TAAAGGGTTTATTGAGAATATGTTTTTCGTCTCAGCCAATCCCTGGGTGAGTTTCACCAGTTTTGATTTA
AACGTGGCCAATATGGACAACTTCTTCGCCCCCGTTTTCACCATGGGCAAATATTATACGCAAGGCGACA
AGGTGCTGATGCCGCTGGCGATTCAGGTTCATCATGCCGTTTGTGATGGCTTCCATGTCGGCAGAATGCT
TAATGAATTACAACAGTACTGCGATGAGTGGCAGGCGGGGCGTAATCTAGAGGATCCGGCTTACTAAAAG
CCAGATAACAGTATGCGTATTTGCGCGCTGATTTTTGCGGTATAAGAATATATACTGATATGTATACCCG
AAGTATGTCAAAAAGAGGTATGCTATGAAGCAGCGTATTACAGTGACAGTTGACAGCGACAGCTATCAGT
TGCTCAAGGCATATATGATGTCAATATCTCCGGTCTGGTAAGCACAACCATGCAGAATGAAGCCCGTCGT
CTGCGTGCCGAACGCTGGAAAGCGGAAAATCAGGAAGGGATGGCTGAGGTCGCCCGGTTTATTGAAATGA
ACGGCTCTTTTGCTGACGAGAACAGGGGCTGGTGAAATGCAGTTTAAGGTTTACACCTATAAAAGAGAGA
GCCGTTATCGTCTGTTTGTGGATGTACAGAGTGATATTATTGACACGCCCGGGCGACGGATGGTGATCCC
CCTGGCCAGTGCACGTCTGCTGTCAGATAAAGTCCCCCGTGAACTTTACCCGGTGGTGCATATCGGGGAT
GAAAGCTGGCGCATGATGACCACCGATATGGCCAGTGTGCCGGTCTCCGTTATCGGGGAAGAAGTGGCTG
ATCTCAGCCACCGCGAAAATGACATCAAAAACGCCATTAACCTGATGTTCTGGGGAATATAAATGTCAGG
CTCCCTTATACACAGCCAGTCTGCAGGTCGACCATAGTGACTGGATATGTTGTGTTTTACAGTATTATGT
AGTCTGTTTTTTATGCAAAATCTAATTTAATATATTGATATTTATATCATTTTACGTTTCTCGTTCAGCT
TTCTTGTACAAAGTGGTCACCTGCAAAAAGTGTTTGATCGCCGGCGGTACCGAGTGTACTTCAAGTCAGT
GGGAAATCAATAAAATGATTATTTTATGAATATATTTCATTGTGCAAGTAGATAGAAATTACATATGTTA
CATAACACACGAAATAAACAAAAAAAGACAATCCAAAAACAAACACCCCAAAAAAAATAATCACTTTAGA
TAAACTCGTATGAGGAGAGGCACGTTCAGTGACTCGACGATTCCCGAGCAAAAAAAGTCTCCCCGTCACA
CATGTAGTGGGTGACGCAATTATCTTTAAAGTAATCCTTCTGTTGACTTGTCATTGATAACATCCAGTCT
TCGTCAGGATTGCAAAGAATTATAGAAGGGATCCCACCTTTTATTTTCTTCTTTTTTCCATATTTAGGGT
TGACAGTGAAATCAGACTGGCAACCTATTAATTGCTTCCACAATGGGACGAACTTGAAGGGGATGTCGTC
GATGATATTATAGGTGGCGTGTTCATCGTAGTTGGTGAAATCGATGGTACCGTTCCAATAGTTGTGTCGT
CCGAGACTTCTAGCCCAGGTGGTCTTTCCGGTACGAGTTGGTCCGCAGATGTAGAGGCTGGGGTGTCGGA
TTCCATTCCTTCCATTGTCCTTGTTAAATCGGCCATCCATTCAAGGTCAGATTGAGCTTGTTGGTATGAG
ACAGGATGTATGTAAGTATAAGCGTCTATGCTTACATGGTATAGATGGGTTTCCCTCCAGGAGTGTAGAT
CTTCGTGGCAGCGAAGATCTGATTCTGTGAAGGGCGACACATACGGTTCAGGTTGTGGAGGGAATAATTT
GTTGGCTGAATATTCCAGCCATTGAAGCTTTGTTGCCCATTCATGAGGGAATTCTTCCTTGATCATGTCA
AGATATTCCTCCTTAGACGTTGCAGTCTGGATAATAGTTCTCCATCGTGCGTCAGATTTGCGAGGAGAAA
CCTTATGATCTCGGAAATCTCCTCTGGTTTTAATATCTCCGTCCTTTGATATGTAATCAAGGACTTGTTT
AGAGTTTCTAGCTGGCTGGATATTAGGGTGATTTCCTTCAAAATCGAAAAAAGAAGGATCCCTAATACAA
GGTTTTTTATCAAGCTGGAGAAGAGCATGATAGTGGGTAGTGCCATCTTGATGAAGCTCAGAAGCAACAC
CAAGGAAGAAAATAAGAAAAGGTGTGAGTTTCTCCCAGAGAAACTGGAATAAATCATCTCTTTGAGATGA
GCACTTGGGATAGGTAAGGAAAACATATTTAGATTGGAGTCTGAAGTTCTTACTAGCAGAAGGCATGTTG
TTGTGACTCCGAGGGGTTGCCTCAAACTCTATCTTATAACCGGCGTGGAGGCATGGAGGCAGGGGTATTT
TGGTCATTTTAATAGATAGTGGAAAATGACGTGGAATTTACTTAAAGACGAAGTCTTTGCGACAAGGGGG
GGCCCACGCCGAATTTAATATTACCGGCGTGGCCCCCCCTTATCGCGAGTGCTTTAGCACGAGCGGTCCA
GATTTAAAGTAGAAAATTTCCCGCCCACTAGGGTTAAAGGTGTTCACACTATAAAAGCATATACGATGTG
ATGGTATTTGATGGAGCGTATATTGTATCAGGTATTTCCGTTGGATACGAATTATTCGTACGACCCTCAT
AGTTTGTTTAAACCCAGCCAGGACAGAAATGCCTCGACTTCGCTGCTACCCAAGGTTGCCGGGTGACGCA
CACCGTGGAAACGGATGAAGGCACGAACCCAGTGGACATAAGCCTGTTCGGTTCGTAAGCTGTAATGCAA
GTAGCGTATGCGCTCACGCAACTGGTCCAGAACCTTGACCGAACGCAGCGGTGGTAACGGCGCAGTGGCG
GTTTTCATGGCTTGTTATGACTGTTTTTTTGGGGTACAGTCTATGCCTCGGGCATCCAAGCAGCAAGCGC
GTTACGCCGTGGGTCGATGTTTGATGTTATGGAGCAGCAACGATGTTACGCAGCAGGGCAGTCGCCCTAA
AACAAAGTTAAACATTATGAGGGAAGCGGTGATCGCCGAAGTATCGACTCAACTATCAGAGGTAGTTGGC
GTCATCGAGCGCCATCTCGAACCGACGTTGCTGGCCGTACATTTGTACGGCTCCGCAGTGGATGGCGGCC
TGAAGCCACACAGTGATATTGATTTGCTGGTTACGGTGACCGTAAGGCTTGATGAAACAACGCGGCGAGC
TTTGATCAACGACCTTTTGGAAACTTCGGCTTCCCCTGGAGAGAGCGAGATTCTCCGCGCTGTAGAAGTC
ACCATTGTTGTGCACGACGACATCATTCCGTGGCGTTATCCAGCTAAGCGCGAACTGCAATTTGGAGAAT
GGCAGCGCAATGACATTCTTGCAGGTATCTTCGAGCCAGCCACGATCGACATTGATCTGGCTATCTTGCT
GACAAAAGCAAGAGAACATAGCGTTGCCTTGGTAGGTCCAGCGGCGGAGGAACTCTTTGATCCGGTTCCT
GAACAGGATCTATTTGAGGCGCTAAATGAAACCTTAACGCTATGGAACTCGCCGCCCGACTGGGCTGGCG
ATGAGCGAAATGTAGTGCTTACGTTGTCCCGCATTTGGTACAGCGCAGTAACCGGCAAAATCGCGCCGAA
GGATGTCGCTGCCGACTGGGCAATGGAGCGCCTGCCGGCCCAGTATCAGCCCGTCATACTTGAAGCTAGA
CAGGCTTATCTTGGACAAGAAGAAGATCGCTTGGCCTCGCGCGCAGATCAGTTGGAAGAATTTGTCCACT
ACGTGAAAGGCGAGATCACCAAGGTAGTCGGCAAATAACCCTCGAGCCACCCATGACCAAAATCCCTTAA
CGTGAGTT
